Addgene plasmid #182948: pLZRS-mVenus-TrkC
Purpose: To express the rat TrkC fused in the N-terminus with mVenus
Depositing lab: Pantelis Tsoulfas. Depositing organization: University of Miami.
Backbone
  Vector backbone: LZRSpBMN-Z
  Backbone manufacturer: Kinsella, T. M., and Nolan, G. P
  Backbone size w/o insert (bp): 11471
  Total vector size (bp): 14665
  Modifications to backbone: The reported LZRSpBMN-Z plasmid was digested to substitute the lacZ gene with the mVenus-TrkC.
  Vector type: Mammalian Expression, Retroviral, Synthetic Biology
  Selectable markers: Puromycin
Growth in bacteria
  Bacterial resistance: Ampicillin, 100 μg/mL
  Growth temperature: 37°C
  Growth strain: NEB Stable
  Copy number: Low Copy
Gene/Insert
  Gene/Insert name: mVenus-TrkC (alt name: TrkC)
  Species: R. norvegicus (rat), Synthetic
  Insert size (bp): 3194
  Entrez Gene: Ntrk3 (a.k.a. trkC)
  Promoter: MMLV
  Tag / fusion protein: mVenus (N terminal on insert)
  Cloning method: Restriction Enzyme; 5′ cloning site HindIII and NotI (not destroyed); 3′ cloning site XhoI (not destroyed)
  Sequencing primers: 5′ pBMN 5'; 3′ L4440
Terms and licenses: Academic/Nonprofit Terms; Industry Terms: Not Available to Industry
How to cite: pLZRS-mVenus-TrkC was a gift from Pantelis Tsoulfas (Addgene plasmid # 182948 ; http://n2t.net/addgene:182948 ; RRID:Addgene_182948)
