[The description below was written by a language model from this plasmid's Addgene catalogue record and pLannotate feature annotations shown in this document.]
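Description:
pLZRS-mVenus-TrkC is a Moloney murine leukemia virus (MMLV)-based retroviral expression vector built on the LZRSpBMN-Z backbone, in which the original lacZ gene was replaced by a fusion of the yellow fluorescent protein mVenus to rat TrkC (Ntrk3), the receptor tyrosine kinase for neurotrophin-3. The proviral cassette consists of a 5′ MMLV LTR, which serves as the promoter, followed by the Ψ packaging signal, a truncated gag segment lacking its start codon, a pol region carrying the splice acceptor, the mVenus-TrkC coding sequence, and a 3′ LTR. In the depositor's sequence a short Ntrk3 fragment lies just upstream of mVenus. This suggests that the fluorescent protein sits after the receptor's extreme N-terminal segment, probably the signal peptide, rather than at the very start of the protein, although the record does not say so explicitly. The automated annotation matches the receptor to the mouse protein, whereas the catalogue lists it as rat.

Outside the LTRs, the backbone carries the Epstein-Barr virus oriP origin and EBNA1, which allow the plasmid to persist as an episome in transfected packaging cells. It also carries a PGK promoter-driven puromycin resistance gene with an SV40 polyadenylation signal. Because this marker lies outside the provirus, puromycin selects producer cells that retain the episome and not the transduced target cells. In E. coli the plasmid is maintained through a ColE1-type origin and ampicillin resistance, and it is listed as low copy. The depositor sequence is 14,665 bp, while the repository's sequencing result is about 600 bp shorter. In that shorter record EBNA1 is annotated as two overlapping fragments, which is consistent with a collapsed assembly or a deletion within its repeat region. The construct is used to produce retrovirus for stable expression of a fluorescently labelled TrkC receptor in mammalian cells.
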