Features (pLannotate 1.2.2; 23 found; start..end, strand, type, name):
     22..2406    -  CDS            Ntrk3: NTRK3_MOUSE - Also known as TrkC. Experimental evidence at protein level: Swiss-Prot protein existence level 1. Receptor tyrosine kinase involved in nervous system and probably heart development. Upon binding of its ligand NTF3/neurotrophin-3, NTRK3 autophosphorylates and activates different signaling pathways, including the phosphatidylinositol 3-kinase/AKT and the MAPK pathways, that control cell survival and differentiation. From Mus musculus (Mouse).
   2407..3123    -  CDS            mVenus: mVenus is a basic (constitutively fluorescent) yellow fluorescent protein published in 2006, derived from Aequorea victoria. It is reported to be a rapidly-maturing monomer with moderate acid sensitivity.
   3124..3213    -  CDS            Ntrk3 (fragment): NTRK3_MOUSE - Also known as TrkC. Experimental evidence at protein level: Swiss-Prot protein existence level 1. Receptor tyrosine kinase involved in nervous system and probably heart development. Upon binding of its ligand NTF3/neurotrophin-3, NTRK3 autophosphorylates and activates different signaling pathways, including the phosphatidylinositol 3-kinase/AKT and the MAPK pathways, that control cell survival and differentiation. From Mus musculus (Mouse).
   3269..3642    -  misc_feature   pol region: Moloney murine leukemia virus (MMLV) pol region containing the splice acceptor site
   3652..4068    -  CDS            gag (truncated): truncated Moloney murine leukemia virus (MMLV) gag gene lacking the start codon
   4133..4490    -  misc_feature   MMLV Ψ: packaging signal of Moloney murine leukemia virus (MMLV)
   4553..5144    -  LTR            LTR: long terminal repeat from Moloney murine leukemia virus
   5561..5665    +  promoter       AmpR promoter: bla
   5666..6526    +  CDS            AmpR: β-lactamase; bla; confers resistance to ampicillin, carbenicillin, and related antibiotics
   7020..8809    -  rep_origin     oriP: Epstein-Barr virus oriP replication origin (Yates et al., 2000)
   8810..9028    -  CDS            gL (fragment): GL_EBVB9 - Experimental evidence at protein level: Swiss-Prot protein existence level 1. The heterodimer glycoprotein H-glycoprotein L is required for the fusion of viral and plasma membranes leading to virus entry into the host cell. Acts as a functional inhibitor of gH and maintains gH in an inhibited form. Upon binding to host integrins, gL dissociates from gH leading to activation of the viral fusion glycoproteins gB and gH. Fusion of EBV with B-lymphocytes requires the additional receptor- binding protein gp42, which forms a complex with gH/gL. The heterodimer gH/gL targets also host EPHA
   9111..11036   -  CDS            EBNA1: Epstein-Barr nuclear antigen 1, also known as EBNA-1 crucial for latent viral infection, and for episomal amplification of vectors containing the oriP origin (Okita et al., 2013)
  11074..11418   -  CDS            BRRF2_EBVB9 (fragment): Protein inferred from homology: Swiss-Prot protein existence level 3. From Epstein-Barr virus (strain B95-8) (HHV-4) (Human herpesvirus 4).
  11421..11444   -  promoter       tet promoter (fragment): E. coli promoter for tetracycline efflux protein gene
  11465..11964   +  promoter       PGK promoter: mouse phosphoglycerate kinase 1 promoter
  12047..12646   +  CDS            PuroR: puromycin N-acetyltransferase; pac from Streptomyces alboniger; confers resistance to puromycin
  12696..12761   +  CDS            dmpM (fragment): DMPM_STRAD - Protein inferred from homology: Swiss-Prot protein existence level 3. From Streptomyces alboniger.
  12770..12853   +  CDS            large T antigen (fragment): large T antigen from SV40 (simian virus 40)
  12876..13010   +  polyA_signal   SV40 poly(A) signal: SV40 polyadenylation signal
  13133..13720   +  rep_origin     ori: high-copy-number ColE1/pMB1/pBR322/pUC origin of replication
  13903..13955   +  CDS            lacI (fragment): lac repressor; lacI; The lac repressor binds to the lac operator to inhibit transcription in E. coli. This inhibition can be relieved by adding lactose or isopropyl-β-D-thiogalactopyranoside (IPTG).
  14021..14490   -  LTR            LTR: long terminal repeat from Moloney murine leukemia virus
  14491..14612   -  LTR            3' LTR (ΔU3) (fragment): self-inactivating 3' long terminal repeat (LTR) from Moloney murine leukemia virus
>Addgene plasmid #182948 | pLZRS-mVenus-TrkC | depositor full sequence | sequence record 354463 | pLZRS-mVenus-TrkC sequence 14665 bps
TGCTGGCGGCCCCTCGAGCTAGCCAAGAATGTCCAGGTAGATTGGGGTGGCCTTCCCCAAAGCATGGAGG
ATTTTGTAAATCTCCTTAATATTCAGTCGCTGTTGTGGTTCCCTCTGCCAGCACCCCAGCATGACATCAT
ATACTTCTTTTGGGCAGACTCGGGGTCTCTCCAAGACACGGCCTTGGGTGATGCATTCAATGACCTCTGT
GTTAGAGAGCTGGAACCATGGTTGCTTCCCATAGGTAAAGATCTCCCAAAGAATAACCCCAAAGCTCCAC
ACATCACTCTCTGTGGTAAACTTCCGGTACATGATGCTTTCAGGTGGCATCCAGCGGATGGGGAGCATGG
TGTGTCCTCCCACCCTGTAGTAATCAGTACTGTAGACGTCCCTGGACATGCCAAAATCTCCAATCTTCAC
TAGAAGGTTGGCTCCAACTAGGCAGTTCCTGGTGGCCAGGTCCCGGTGCACAAAGTGCTGGGAGGCCAAG
TACACCATGCCAGAGGCTATCTGACTGGCGATGTGGAGCATCTGGGAGAGTCCTAGCTCCCCCTTGGCCT
GGCGTGGCTGTCCATCCACAAGGATCATCGCATCTGGCCCATGGGCCCTGAGGAACTTGTTCAGGTCTCC
ATGCTTCATGTATTCAAAGACCATGATGAGTGGATCCCCATCACCACAGACCCCATAGAATTTGACAATA
TGCTCATGCTGCAGGTTAGTGAGCAGCTCGGCCTCCCTCTGGAAATCCTTCCTGGCAGCCAAGGTGGGAT
CCTTCAGGGCCTTCACTGCCACAAGCATCTTGTCTTTGGTGGGGCTTAGATTGTAGCACTCAGCCAGGAA
GACCTTTCCAAAGGCTCCCTCACCCAGTTCTCTCTTCAACACGATGTCTCTCCTCTTGATGTGTTGAACA
TATGTGTCTGGCTTGTGGCAATTGTGTCCCTGACGGAAATATTGGGGGTTCTCAATGACTGGAATTCGAG
TCATGCCAATGACCACTGTATCCGGCCCAGCATCCAGCGATGAAGGTGTAGTGATGCCATGGTTGATATG
GTGCAGTGGGCTGGCTGAGTCCTCCTCCCCACTGATAACAGCCACAGGACCCTTCATTCCAAATTTGGAC
CGTCGACCGTACTTGTTGATCATGATAAAGAGGACCACCAGAAGGACGCAGGCAAAAGCAGCAAGTCCAA
CTGCTATGGACACCCCAAAAGTGTCTTCCTCTGGTTTGTGGGTCACAGTGATAGGAGGTGTAGGGCTCGC
ATCAGACTCAAAGTCAAAGAAATCTGTGCTCTCTGGAAAGGGCTCCTTAAGGAAGTGGCCGTTGATGGTC
TGGTTGGCTGTGCCCAGGGCATTCTTAGCAATGAGGGTGTAGTTGCCATTGTTGTAGTGGGTGGGCTTGT
TGAAGAGCAGGCAGCCCTCTGAGACTTCACCCTCCTGGTAGTAGTCCATATGAATGATCTTGGATTCCCT
CAGTGGCTGTCCATTGTACAGCCAATGCAGCGTGGGTGTCGGGTTGCCACGCACCACAAACTCAATGCAA
TGTTCCAGGCGTACCTCAGGCTCCACCAAGCTCACCACACGTGGAGGGTAGTAGACAGTGAGAGCAACGC
TGGCATTGCTCATGCCCACCACGTTCTCTGCAATGCACGTCAGGGTGAAACCATTGTCTTCGCTCGTCAC
ATTCACCAGGGTCAAGTTGATGGCATGTACATTGGTCCAGTTCAGATTGGTCTGATGAGTATTGATGGAC
TGCAGTCCGGTGACTATCCAGTCCACATCAGGCAAAGGAGAGCCAGAGCCATTACAAGTGATTACAGCAT
TGTCTCCTTCTCGGACAGTCAGGTTCACGTGACTCACACTAATCTCAGGGAGATCACACTGACTGATGTT
CATGCGGAAGAGGGGGAGTTGGGAGCCATCAGCACTGATGCAGTAGAGGCTCTGGCTGTCCAGCCGTGCC
TCCCCCTGTTCCTGCCACAGCTGCATCCAGCGGATGTCACAGCTGCAGTTGAAGAAGTTCTGCTCCAGTC
TCAATTCCCGAAGACTCAGCGTCTGGAAGAGCTGCCAGGAGAGTGTGGTGAGCCGGTTACTTGACAAGTT
TATATAACGCAAGTGGGGATTCTTAGCAAAGGCTCTGGGCTGAATATTCCGGAGTCCAGAATTCTTGATG
GTCAGCTTCTGGAGTCCCGTGTAGAGCTCCATATCCACAGCATTGAGTGTGTGCAGGCCCCGCCAGTTCT
CTATGTGTATGGAAGTGATATTCCTTGAGATGTCCGTGATGTTGATGCTGGCGTTCCCATTGCTGTTCCC
TGAATCCTGCCCTTCCAGGAGGGGAAAGAGGTTCCCATCGTCCGGCCGCCGGCAATTGATCTCAGTCTTG
CTGCAGACACAATTTGCAGGGCAAGCCTTGTACAGCTCGTCCATGCCGAGAGTGATCCCGGCGGCGGTCA
CGAACTCCAGCAGGACCATGTGATCGCGCTTCTCGTTGGGGTCTTTGCTCAGCTTGGACTGGTAGCTCAG
GTAGTGGTTGTCGGGCAGCAGCACGGGGCCGTCGCCGATGGGGGTGTTCTGCTGGTAGTGGTCGGCGAGC
TGCACGCCGCCGTCCTCGATGTTGTGGCGGATCTTGAAGTTGGCCTTGATGCCGTTCTTCTGCTTGTCGG
CGGTGATATAGACGTTGTGGCTGTTGTAGTTGTACTCCAGCTTGTGCCCCAGGATGTTGCCGTCCTCCTT
GAAGTCGATGCCCTTCAGCTCGATGCGGTTCACCAGGGTGTCGCCCTCGAACTTCACCTCGGCGCGGGTC
TTGTAGTTGCCGTCGTCCTTGAAGAAGATGGTGCGCTCCTGGACGTAGCCTTCGGGCATGGCGGACTTGA
AGAAGTCGTGCTGCTTCATGTGGTCGGGGTAGCGGGCGAAGCACTGCAGGCCGTAGCCCAGGGTGGTCAC
GAGGGTGGGCCAGGGCACGGGCAGCTTGCCGGTGGTGCAGATCAGCTTCAGGGTCAGCTTGCCGTAGGTG
GCATCGCCCTCGCCCTCGCCGGACACGCTGAACTTGTGGCCGTTTACGTCGCCGTCCAGCTCGACCAGGA
TGGGCACCACCCCGGTGAACAGCTCCTCGCCCTTGCTCACCATCAGCACGGAGCCCACATAGTCCAGCCA
GACGCTTCCCAGCAAGAAAATCCGCCAGAAACTACACTTGGCTGGGCAAAGAGAGACATCCATGGTGCAA
GCTTTCTAGAGCGGCCGCGAATTCCCGTACCACCACACTGGGATCCGGCAGTCTAGAGGATGGTCCACCC
CCGGGGTCGGCAGCCTTCACGTGGGCGGCGTGTATCCAAGCTGCGATGCCGTCTACTTTGAGGGCGGTGG
GGGTGGTCAGCAGGACTGTGTAAGGTCCTTTCCAGCGAGGTTCTAGGTTCTTAGTCTGGTGTCGGCGGAC
CCACACTGTGTCGCCGACTCGGTAAGGGTGAGGTACCACCGGTCGGTCCAGTTGTTCTTGGTAGGCTGCC
GCCAGAGGTCTCCAGACTTCGTGCTGGACTAAGTAGAGAGCCTGTAAGTGAGCTTGGAGAGAGGGGCTGT
TAGTAACTCTTGTCATGTCAGGGTCAGGGAAGTTTACAAGGGGCGGGGGTGCCCCATATAAATCTCATAT
GGCCATATGGGGGCGCCTAGAGAAGGAGTGAGGGCTGGATAAAGGGAGGATCGAGGCGGGGTCGAACGAG
GAGGTTCAAGGGGGAGAGACGGGGCGGATGGAGGAAGAGGAGGCGGAGGCTTAGGGTGTACAAAGGGCTT
GACCCAGGGAGGGGGGTCAAAAGCCAAGGCTTCCCAGGTCACGATGTAGGGGACCTGGTCTGGGTGTCCA
TGCGGGCCAGGTGAAAAGACCTTGATCTTAACCTGGGTGATGAGGTCTCGGTTAAAGGTGCCGTCTCGCG
GCCATCCGACGTTAAAGGTTGGCCATTCTGCAGAGCAGAAGGTAACCCAACGTCTCTTCTTGACATCTAC
CGACTGGTTGTGAGCGATCCGCTCGACATCTTTCCAGTGACCTAAGGTCAAACTTAAGGGAGTGGTAACA
GTCTGGCCCGGGCCCATATTTTCAGACAAATACAGAAACACAGTCAGACAGAGACAACACAGAACGATGC
TGCAGCAGACAAGACGCGCGGCGCGGCTTCGGTCCCAAACCGAAAGCAAAAATTCAGACGGAGGCGGGAA
CTGTTTTAGGTTCTCGTCTCCTACCAGAACCACATATCCCTCCTCTAAGGGGGGTGCACCAAAGAGTCCA
AAACGATCGGGATTTTTGGACTCAGGTCGGGCCACAAAAACGGCCCCCGAAGTCCCTGGGACGTCTCCCA
GGGTTGCGGCCGGGTGTTCCGAACTCGTCAGTTCCACCACGGGTCCGCCAGATACAGAGCTAGTTAGCTA
ACTAGTACCGACGCAGGCGCATAAAATCAGTCATAGACACTAGACAATCGGACAGACACAGATAAGTTGC
TGGCCAGCTTACCTCCCGGTGGTGGGTCGGTGGTCCCTGGGCAGGGGTCTCCCAATCCCGGACGAGCCCC
CAAATGAAAGACCCCCGCTGACGGGTAGTCAATCACTCAGAGGAGACCCTCCCAAGGAACAGCGAGACCA
CAAGTCGGATGCAACTGCAAGAGGGTTTATTGGATACACGGGTACCCGGGCGACTCAGTCAATCGGAGGA
CTGGCGCGCCGAGTGAGGGGTTGTGGGCTCTTTTATTGAGCTCGGGGAGCAGAAGCGCGCGAACAGAAGC
GAGAAGCGAACTGATTGGTTAGTTCAAATAAGGCACAGGGTCATTTCAGGTCCTTGGGGCACCCTGGAAA
CATCTGATGGTTCTCTAGAAACTGCTGAGGGCTGGACCGCATCTGGGGACCATCTGTTCTTGGCCCTGAG
CCGGGGCAGGAACTGCTTACCACAGATATCCTGTTTGGCCCATATTCAGCTGTTCCATCTGTTCTTGGCC
CTGAGCCGGGGCAGGAACTGCTTACCACAGATATCCTGTTTGGCCCATATTCAGCTGTTCCATCTGTTCC
TGACCTTGATCTGAACTTTTCTATTCTCAGTTATGTATTTTTCCATGCCTTGCAAAATGGCGTTACTTAA
GCTAGCTTGCCAAACCTACAGGTGGGGTCTTTCACATGTATATGTCAAAAATAAAAATCAACTAATTGAC
TAGTAATTAATATGACTGGCATAATGGGAAATTGATCCTGACAGATGCAAACTGGCTTCTCAGCAGCGCA
TTTATGTTGTCAACTGAGGAAGGAAACGTTAATGACAGAAACTCTAAGTAATTTCCACGTTTATCTATTT
TTATTTATACTAGCTTTGGTAACAGGAATATTGCAGCATTCATGCACATTGAAACCCTTATGAAATAAAA
ACATCTGTGCATTTAAAATGGAATTAACATTTTAAATGTTAAAAAAAGCTGGCTTAGCTTCCCCCCGCCC
CCTAGGGCATAGAACAAGTCAAATGCTTTATATATTTGAGTTTGGGATGTATTAGGAAACTCCTAAGAGC
AAAGCTGGTGGCACTTTTCGGGGAAATGTGCGCGGAACCCCTATTTGTTTATTTTTCTAAATACATTCAA
ATATGTATCCGCTCATGAGACAATAACCCTGATAAATGCTTCAATAATATTGAAAAAGGAAGAGTATGAG
TATTCAACATTTCCGTGTCGCCCTTATTCCCTTTTTTGCGGCATTTTGCCTTCCTGTTTTTGCTCACCCA
GAAACGCTGGTGAAAGTAAAAGATGCTGAAGATCAGTTGGGTGCACGAGTGGGTTACATCGAACTGGATC
TCAACAGCGGTAAGATCCTTGAGAGTTTTCGCCCCGAAGAACGTTTTCCAATGATGAGCACTTTTAAAGT
TCTGCTATGTGGCGCGGTATTATCCCGTATTGACGCCGGGCAAGAGCAACTCGGTCGCCGCATACACTAT
TCTCAGAATGACTTGGTTGAGTACTCACCAGTCACAGAAAAGCATCTTACGGATGGCATGACAGTAAGAG
AATTATGCAGTGCTGCCATAACCATGAGTGATAACACTGCGGCCAACTTACTTCTGACAACGATCGGAGG
ACCGAAGGAGCTAACCGCTTTTTTGCACAACATGGGGGATCATGTAACTCGCCTTGATCGTTGGGAACCG
GAGCTGAATGAAGCCATACCAAACGACGAGCGTGACACCACGATGCCTGTAGCAATGGCAACAACGTTGC
GCAAACTATTAACTGGCGAACTACTTACTCTAGCTTCCCGGCAACAATTAATAGACTGGATGGAGGCGGA
TAAAGTTGCAGGACCACTTCTGCGCTCGGCCCTTCCGGCTGGCTGGTTTATTGCTGATAAATCTGGAGCC
GGTGAGCGTGGGTCTCGCGGTATCATTGCAGCACTGGGGCCAGATGGTAAGCCCTCCCGTATCGTAGTTA
TCTACACGACGGGGAGTCAGGCAACTATGGATGAACGAAATAGACAGATCGCTGAGATAGGTGCCTCACT
GATTAAGCATTGGTAACTGTCAGACCAAGTTTACTCATATATACTTTAGATTGATTTGCGGCCAGATCCC
CGCCCCGGACGAACTAAACCTGACTACGACATCTCTGCCCCTTCTTCGCGGGGCAGTGCATGTAATCCCT
TCAGTTGGTTGGTACAACTTGCCAACTGGGCCCTGTTCCACATGTGACACGGGGGGGGACCAAACACAAA
GGGGTTCTCTGACTGTAGTTGACATCCTTATAAATGGATGTGCACATTTGCCAACACTGAGTGGCTTTCA
TCCTGGAGCAGACTTTGCAGTCTGTGGACTGCAACACAACATTGCCTTTATGTGTAACTCTTGGCTGAAG
CTCTTACACCAATGCTGGGGGACATGTACCTCCCAGGGGCCCAGGAAGACTACGGGAGGCTACACCAACG
TCAATCAGAGGGGCCTGTGTAGCTACCGATAAGCGGACCCTCAAGAGGGCATTAGCAATAGTGTTTATAA
GGCCCCCTTGTTAACCCTAAACGGGTAGCATATGCTTCCCGGGTAGTAGTATATACTATCCAGACTAACC
CTAATTCAATAGCATATGTTACCCAACGGGAAGCATATGCTATCGAATTAGGGTTAGTAAAAGGGTCCTA
AGGAACAGCGATATCTCCCACCCCATGAGCTGTCACGGTTTTATTTACATGGGGTCAGGATTCCACGAGG
GTAGTGAACCATTTTAGTCACAAGGGCAGTGGCTGAAGATCAAGGAGCGGGCAGTGAACTCTCCTGAATC
TTCGCCTGCTTCTTCATTCTCCTTCGTTTAGCTAATAGAATAACTGCTGAGTTGTGAACAGTAAGGTGTA
TGTGAGGTGCTCGAAAACAAGGTTTCAGGTGACGCCCCCAGAATAAAATTTGGACGGGGGGTTCAGTGGT
GGCATTGTGCTATGACACCAATATAACCCTCACAAACCCCTTGGGCAATAAATACTAGTGTAGGAATGAA
ACATTCTGAATATCTTTAACAATAGAAATCCATGGGGTGGGGACAAGCCGTAAAGACTGGATGTCCATCT
CACACGAATTTATGGCTATGGGCAACACATAATCCTAGTGCAATATGATACTGGGGTTATTAAGATGTGT
CCCAGGCAGGGACCAAGACAGGTGAACCATGTTGTTACACTCTATTTGTAACAAGGGGAAAGAGAGTGGA
CGCCGACAGCAGCGGACTCCACTGGTTGTCTCTAACACCCCCGAAAATTAAACGGGGCTCCACGCCAATG
GGGCCCATAAACAAAGACAAGTGGCCACTCTTTTTTTTGAAATTGTGGAGTGGGGGCACGCGTCAGCCCC
CACACGCCGCCCTGCGGTTTTGGACTGTAAAATAAGGGTGTAATAACTTGGCTGATTGTAACCCCGCTAA
CCACTGCGGTCAAACCACTTGCCCACAAAACCACTAATGGCACCCCGGGGAATACCTGCATAAGTAGGTG
GGCGGGCCAAGATAGGGGCGCGATTGCTGCAATCTGGAGGACAAATTACACACACTTGCGCCTGAGCGCC
AAGCACAGGGTTGTTGGTCCTCATATTCACGAGGTCGCTGAGAGCACGGTGGGCTAATGTTGCCATGGGT
AGCATATACTACCCAAATATCTGGATAGCATATGCTATCCTAATCTATATCTGGGTAGCATAGGCTATCC
TAATCTATATCTGGGTAGCATATGCTATCCTAATCTATATCTGGGTAGTATATGCTATCCTAATTTATAT
CTGGGTAGCATAGGCTATCCTAATCTATATCTGGGTAGCATATGCTATCCTAATCTATATCTGGGTAGTA
TATGCTATCCTAATCTGTATCCGGGTAGCATATGCTATCCTAATAGAGATTAGGGTAGTATATGCTATCC
TAATTTATATCTGGGTAGCATATACTACCCAAATATCTGGATAGCATATGCTATCCTAATCTATATCTGG
GTAGCATATGCTATCCTAATCTATATCTGGGTAGCATAGGCTATCCTAATCTATATCTGGGTAGCATATG
CTATCCTAATCTATATCTGGGTAGTATATGCTATCCTAATTTATATCTGGGTAGCATAGGCTATCCTAAT
CTATATCTGGGTAGCATATGCTATCCTAATCTATATCTGGGTAGTATATGCTATCCTAATCTGTATCCGG
GTAGCATATGCTATCCTCATGCATATACAGTCAGCATATGATACCCAGTAGTAGAGTGGGAGTGCTATCC
TTTGCATATGCCGCCACCTCCCAAGGGGGCGTGAATTTTCGCTGCTTGTCCTTTTCCTGCTGGTTGCTCC
CATTCTTAGGTGAATTTAAGGAGGCCAGGCTAAAGCCGTCGCATGTCTGATTGCTCACCAGGTAAATGTC
GCTAATGTTTTCCAACGCGAGAAGGTGTTGAGCGCGGAGCTGAGTGACGTGACAACATGGGTATGCCCAA
TTGCCCCATGTTGGGAGGACGAAAATGGTGACAAGACAGATGGCCAGAAATACACCAACAGCACGCATGA
TGTCTACTGGGGATTTATTCTTTAGTGCGGGGGAATACACGGCTTTTAATACGATTGAGGGCGTCTCCTA
ACAAGTTACATCACTCCTGCCCTTCCTCACCCTCATCTCCATCACCTCCTTCATCTCCGTCATCTCCGTC
ATCACCCTCCGCGGCAGCCCCTTCCACCATAGGTGGAAACCAGGGAGGCAAATCTACTCCATCGTCAAAG
CTGCACACAGTCACCCTGATATTGCAGGTAGGAGCGGGCTTTGTCATAACAAGGTCCTTAATCGCATCCT
TCAAAACCTCAGCAAATATATGAGTTTGTAAAAAGACCATGAAATAACAGACAATGGACTCCCTTAGCGG
GCCAGGTTGTGGGCCGGGTCCAGGGGCCATTCCAAAGGGGAGACGACTCAATGGTGTAAGACGACATTGT
GGAATAGCAAGGGCAGTTCCTCGCCTTAGGTTGTAAAGGGAGGTCTTACTACCTCCATATACGAACACAC
CGGCGACCCAAGTTCCTTCGTCGGTAGTCCTTTCTACGTGACTCCTAGCCAGGAGAGCTCTTAAACCTTC
TGCAATGTTCTCAAATTTCGGGTTGGAACCTCCTTGACCACGATGCTTTCCAAACCACCCTCCTTTTTTG
CGCCTGCCTCCATCACCCTGACCCCGGGGTCCAGTGCTTGGGCCTTCTCCTGGGTCATCTGCGGGGCCCT
GCTCTATCGCTCCCGGGGGCACGTCAGGCTCACCATCTGGGCCACCTTCTTGGTGGTATTCAAAATAATC
GGCTTCCCCTACAGGGTGGAAAAATGGCCTTCTACCTGGAGGGGGCCTGCGCGGTGGAGACCCGGATGAT
GATGACTGACTACTGGGACTCCTGGGCCTCTTTTCTCCACGTCCACGACCTCTCCCCCTGGCTCTTTCAC
GACTTCCCCCCCTGGCTCTTTCACGTCCTCTACCCCGGCGGCCTCCACTACCTCCTCGACCCCGGCCTCC
ACTACCTCCTCGACCCCGGCCTCCACTGCCTCCTCGACCCCGGCCTCCACCTCCTGCTCCTGCCCCTCCT
GCTCCTGCCCCTCCTCCTGCTCCTGCCCCTCCTGCCCCTCCTGCTCCTGCCCCTCCTGCCCCTCCTGCTC
CTGCCCCTCCTGCCCCTCCTGCTCCTGCCCCTCCTGCCCCTCCTCCTGCTCCTGCCCCTCCTGCCCCTCC
TCCTGCTCCTGCCCCTCCTGCCCCTCCTGCTCCTGCCCCTCCTGCCCCTCCTGCTCCTGCCCCTCCTGCC
CCTCCTGCTCCTGCCCCTCCTGCTCCTGCCCCTCCTGCTCCTGCCCCTCCTGCTCCTGCCCCTCCTGCCC
CTCCTGCCCCTCCTCCTGCTCCTGCCCCTCCTGCTCCTGCCCCTCCTGCCCCTCCTGCCCCTCCTGCTCC
TGCCCCTCCTCCTGCTCCTGCCCCTCCTGCCCCTCCTGCCCCTCCTCCTGCTCCTGCCCCTCCTGCCCCT
CCTCCTGCTCCTGCCCCTCCTCCTGCTCCTGCCCCTCCTGCCCCTCCTGCCCCTCCTCCTGCTCCTGCCC
CTCCTGCCCCTCCTCCTGCTCCTGCCCCTCCTCCTGCTCCTGCCCCTCCTGCCCCTCCTGCCCCTCCTCC
TGCTCCTGCCCCTCCTCCTGCTCCTGCCCCTCCTGCCCCTCCTGCCCCTCCTGCCCCTCCTCCTGCTCCT
GCCCCTCCTCCTGCTCCTGCCCCTCCTGCTCCTGCCCCTCCCGCTCCTGCTCCTGCTCCTGTTCCACCGT
GGGTCCCTTTGCAGCCAATGCAACTTGGACGTTTTTGGGGTCTCCGGACACCATCTCTATGTCTTGGCCC
TGATCCTGAGCCGCCCGGGGCTCCTGGTCTTCCGCCTCCTCGTCCTCGTCCTCTTCCCCGTCCTCGTCCA
TGGTTATCACCCCCTCTTCTTTGAGGTCCACTGCCGCCGGAGCCTTCTGGTCCAGATGTGTCTCCCTTCT
CTCCTAGGCCATTTCCAGGTCCTGTACCTGGCCCCTCGTCAGACATGATTCACACTAAAAGAGATCAATA
GACATCTTTATTAGACGACGCTCAGTGAATACAGGGAGTGCAGACTCCTGCCCCCTCCAACAGCCCCCCC
ACCCTCATCCCCTTCATGGTCGCTGTCAGACAAATCCAGGTCTGAAAATTCCCCATCCTCCGAACCATCC
TCGTCCTCATCACCAATTACTCGCAGCCCGGAAAACTCCCGCTGAACATCCTCAAGATTTGCGTCCTGAG
CCTCAAGCCAGGCCTCAAATTCCTCGTCCCCCTTTTTGCTGGACGGTAGGGATGGGGATTCTCGGGACCC
CTCCTCTTCCTCTTCAAGGTCACCAGACAGAGATGCTACTGGGGCAACGGAAGAAAAGCTGGGTGCGGCC
TGTGAGGATCAGCTTATCGATGATAAGCTGTCAAACATGAGAATTAATTCTACCGGGTAGGGGAGGCGCT
TTTCCCAAGGCAGTCTGGAGCATGCGCTTTAGCAGCCCCGCTGGGCACTTGGCGCTACACAAGTGGCCTC
TGGCCTCGCACACATTCCACATCCACCGGTAGGCGCCAACCGGCTCCGTTCTTTGGTGGCCCCTTCGCGC
CACCTTCTACTCCTCCCCTAGTCAGGAAGTTCCCCCCCGCCCCGCAGCTCGCGTCGTGCAGGACGTGACA
AATGGAAGTAGCACGTCTCACTAGTCTCGTGCAGATGGACAGCACCGCTGAGCAATGGAAGCGGGTAGGC
CTTTGGGGCAGCGGCCAATAGCAGCTTTGCTCCTTCGCTTTCTGGGCTCAGAGGCTGGGAAGGGGTGGGT
CCGGGGGCGGGCTCAGGGGCGGGCTCAGGGGCGGGGCGGGCGCCCGAAGGTCCTCCGGAGGCCCGGCATT
CTGCACGCTTCAAAAGCGCACGTCTGCCGCGCTGTTCTCCTCTTCCTCATCTCCGGGCCTTTCGACCTGC
AGGTCGGCCGCCACGACCGGTGCCGCCACCATCCCCTGACCCACGCCCCTGACCCCTCACAAGGAGACGA
CCTTCCATGACCGAGTACAAGCCCACGGTGCGCCTCGCCACCCGCGACGACGTCCCCCGGGCCGTACGCA
CCCTCGCCGCCGCGTTCGCCGACTACCCCGCCACGCGCCACACCGTCGACCCGGACCGCCACATCGAGCG
GGTCACCGAGCTGCAAGAACTCTTCCTCACGCGCGTCGGGCTCGACATCGGCAAGGTGTGGGTCGCGGAC
GACGGCGCCGCGGTGGCGGTCTGGACCACGCCGGAGAGCGTCGAAGCGGGGGCGGTGTTCGCCGAGATCG
GCCCGCGCATGGCCGAGTTGAGCGGTTCCCGGCTGGCCGCGCAGCAACAGATGGAAGGCCTCCTGGCGCC
GCACCGGCCCAAGGAGCCCGCGTGGTTCCTGGCCACCGTCGGCGTCTCGCCCGACCACCAGGGCAAGGGT
CTGGGCAGCGCCGTCGTGCTCCCCGGAGTGGAGGCGGCCGAGCGCGCCGGGGTGCCCGCCTTCCTGGAGA
CCTCCGCGCCCCGCAACCTCCCCTTCTACGAGCGGCTCGGCTTCACCGTCACCGCCGACGTCGAGGTGCC
CGAAGGACCGCGCACCTGGTGCATGACCCGCAAGCCCGGTGCCTGACGCCCGCCCCACGACCCGCAGCGC
CCGACCGAAAGGAGCGCACGACCCCATGGCTCCGACCGAAGCCACCCGGGGCGGCCCCGCCGACCCCGCA
CCCGCCCCCGAGGCCCACCGACTCTAGAGGATCATAATCAGCCATACCACATTTGTAGAGGTTTTACTTG
CTTTAAAAAACCTCCCACACCTCCCCCTGAACCTGAAACATAAAATGAATGCAATTGTTGTTGTTAACTT
GTTTATTGCAGCTTATAATGGTTACAAATAAAGCAATAGCATCACAAATTTCACAAATAAAGCATTTTTT
TCACTGCATTCTAGTTGTGGTTTGTCCAAACTCATCAATGTATCTTATCATGTCTGGATCTAATTCGGCC
GCAAAAGGATCTAGGTGAAGATCCTTTTTGATAATCTCATGACCAAAATCCCTTAACGTGAGTTTTCGTT
CCACTGAGCGTCAGACCCCGTAGAAAAGATCAAAGGATCTTCTTGAGATCCTTTTTTTCTGCGCGTAATC
TGCTGCTTGCAAACAAAAAAACCACCGCTACCAGCGGTGGTTTGTTTGCCGGATCAAGAGCTACCAACTC
TTTTTCCGAAGGTAACTGGCTTCAGCAGAGCGCAGATACCAAATACTGTTCTTCTAGTGTAGCCGTAGTT
AGGCCACCACTTCAAGAACTCTGTAGCACCGCCTACATACCTCGCTCTGCTAATCCTGTTACCAGTGGCT
GCTGCCAGTGGCGATAAGTCGTGTCTTACCGGGTTGGACTCAAGACGATAGTTACCGGATAAGGCGCAGC
GGTCGGGCTGAACGGGGGGTTCGTGCACACAGCCCAGCTTGGAGCGAACGACCTACACCGAACTGAGATA
CCTACAGCGTGAGCTATGAGAAAGCGCCACGCTTCCCGAAGGGAGAAAGGCGGACAGGTATCCGGTAAGC
GGCAGGGTCGGAACAGGAGAGCGCACGAGGGAGCTTCAGGGGGAAACGCCTGGTATCTTTATAGTCCTGT
CGGGTTTCGCCACCTCTGACTTGAGCGTCGATTTTTGTGATGCTCGTCAGGGGGGCGGAGCCTATGGAAA
AACGCCAGCAACGCGGCCTTTTTACGGTTCCTGGCCTTTTGCTGGCCTTTTGCTCACATGTTCTTTCCTG
CGTTATCCCCTGATTCTGTGGATAACCGTATTACCGCCTTTGAGTGAGCTGATACCGCTCGCCGCAGCCG
AACGACCGAGCGCAGCGAGTCAGTGAGCGAGGAAGCGGAAGAGCGCCCAATACGCAAACCGCCTCTCCCC
GCGCGTTGGCCGATTCATTAATGCAACTATGGCCATTTAATGTAAATACTTAAGAAAAAAAACCAAATTA
ATTTTGATACATGCTGCATGTGAAAGACCCCCGCTGACGGGTAGTCAATCACTCAGAGGAGACCCTCCCA
AGGAACAGCGAGACCACAAGTCGGATGCAACTGCAAGAGGGTTTATTGGATACACGGGTACCCGGGCGAC
TCAGTCAATCGGAGGACTGGCGCCCCGAGTGAGGGGTTGTGGGCTCTTTTATTGAGCTCGGGGAGCAGAA
GCGCGCGAACAGAAGCGAGAAGCGAACTGATTGGTTAGTTCAAATAAGGCACAGGGTCATTTCAGGTCCT
TGGGGCACCCTGGAAACATCTGATGGTTCTCTAGAAACTGCTGAGGGCTGGACCGCATCTGGGGACCATC
TGTTCTTGGCCCTGAGCCGGGGCAGGAACTGCTTACCACAGATATCCTGTTTGGCCCATATTCAGCTGTT
CCATCTGTTCTTGGCCCTGAGCCGGGGCAGGAACTGCTTACCACAGATATCCTGTTTGGCCCATATTCAG
CTGTTCCATCTGTTCCTGACCTTGATCTGAACTTCTCTATTCTCAGTTATGTATTTTTCCATGCCTTGCA
AAATGGCGTTACTTAAGCTAGCTTGCCAAACCTACAGGTGGGGTCTTTCATTCCCCCCTTTTTCTGGAGA
CTAAATAAAATCTTTTATTTTATCGTCGACCACTG
