Features (pLannotate 1.2.2; 23 found; start..end, strand, type, name):
     16..137     +  LTR            3' LTR (ΔU3) (fragment): self-inactivating 3' long terminal repeat (LTR) from Moloney murine leukemia virus
    138..607     +  LTR            LTR: long terminal repeat from Moloney murine leukemia virus
    673..725     -  CDS            lacI (fragment): lac repressor; lacI; The lac repressor binds to the lac operator to inhibit transcription in E. coli. This inhibition can be relieved by adding lactose or isopropyl-β-D-thiogalactopyranoside (IPTG).
    908..1496    -  rep_origin     ori: high-copy-number ColE1/pMB1/pBR322/pUC origin of replication
   1619..1753    -  polyA_signal   SV40 poly(A) signal: SV40 polyadenylation signal
   1776..1859    -  CDS            large T antigen (fragment): large T antigen from SV40 (simian virus 40)
   1868..1933    -  CDS            dmpM (fragment): DMPM_STRAD - Protein inferred from homology: Swiss-Prot protein existence level 3. From Streptomyces alboniger.
   1983..2582    -  CDS            PuroR: puromycin N-acetyltransferase; pac from Streptomyces alboniger; confers resistance to puromycin
   2665..3164    -  promoter       PGK promoter: mouse phosphoglycerate kinase 1 promoter
   3185..3208    +  promoter       tet promoter (fragment): E. coli promoter for tetracycline efflux protein gene
   3211..3555    +  CDS            BRRF2_EBVB9 (fragment): Protein inferred from homology: Swiss-Prot protein existence level 3. From Epstein-Barr virus (strain B95-8) (HHV-4) (Human herpesvirus 4).
   3593..3941    +  CDS            EBNA1 (fragment): Epstein-Barr nuclear antigen 1, also known as EBNA-1 crucial for latent viral infection, and for episomal amplification of vectors containing the oriP origin (Okita et al., 2013)
   3890..4897    +  CDS            EBNA1 (fragment): Epstein-Barr nuclear antigen 1, also known as EBNA-1 crucial for latent viral infection, and for episomal amplification of vectors containing the oriP origin (Okita et al., 2013)
   4980..5198    +  CDS            gL (fragment): GL_EBVB9 - Experimental evidence at protein level: Swiss-Prot protein existence level 1. The heterodimer glycoprotein H-glycoprotein L is required for the fusion of viral and plasma membranes leading to virus entry into the host cell. Acts as a functional inhibitor of gH and maintains gH in an inhibited form. Upon binding to host integrins, gL dissociates from gH leading to activation of the viral fusion glycoproteins gB and gH. Fusion of EBV with B-lymphocytes requires the additional receptor- binding protein gp42, which forms a complex with gH/gL. The heterodimer gH/gL targets also host EPHA
   5199..6988    +  rep_origin     oriP: Epstein-Barr virus oriP replication origin (Yates et al., 2000)
   7482..8342    -  CDS            AmpR: β-lactamase; bla; confers resistance to ampicillin, carbenicillin, and related antibiotics
   8343..8447    -  promoter       AmpR promoter: bla
   8864..9455    +  LTR            LTR: long terminal repeat from Moloney murine leukemia virus
   9518..9875    +  misc_feature   MMLV Ψ: packaging signal of Moloney murine leukemia virus (MMLV)
   9940..10356   +  CDS            gag (truncated): truncated Moloney murine leukemia virus (MMLV) gag gene lacking the start codon
  10366..10740   +  misc_feature   pol region: Moloney murine leukemia virus (MMLV) pol region containing the splice acceptor site
  10886..11602   +  CDS            mVenus: mVenus is a basic (constitutively fluorescent) yellow fluorescent protein published in 2006, derived from Aequorea victoria. It is reported to be a rapidly-maturing monomer with moderate acid sensitivity.
  11603..13987   +  CDS            Ntrk3: NTRK3_MOUSE - Also known as TrkC. Experimental evidence at protein level: Swiss-Prot protein existence level 1. Receptor tyrosine kinase involved in nervous system and probably heart development. Upon binding of its ligand NTF3/neurotrophin-3, NTRK3 autophosphorylates and activates different signaling pathways, including the phosphatidylinositol 3-kinase/AKT and the MAPK pathways, that control cell survival and differentiation. From Mus musculus (Mouse).
>Addgene plasmid #182948 | pLZRS-mVenus-TrkC | addgene full sequence | sequence record 360203 | Addgene NGS Result
CCAGAAAAAGGGGGGAATGAAAGACCCCACCTGTAGGTTTGGCAAGCTAGCTTAAGTAACGCCATTTTGC
AAGGCATGGAAAAATACATAACTGAGAATAGAGAAGTTCAGATCAAGGTCAGGAACAGATGGAACAGCTG
AATATGGGCCAAACAGGATATCTGTGGTAAGCAGTTCCTGCCCCGGCTCAGGGCCAAGAACAGATGGAAC
AGCTGAATATGGGCCAAACAGGATATCTGTGGTAAGCAGTTCCTGCCCCGGCTCAGGGCCAAGAACAGAT
GGTCCCCAGATGCGGTCCAGCCCTCAGCAGTTTCTAGAGAACCATCAGATGTTTCCAGGGTGCCCCAAGG
ACCTGAAATGACCCTGTGCCTTATTTGAACTAACCAATCAGTTCGCTTCTCGCTTCTGTTCGCGCGCTTC
TGCTCCCCGAGCTCAATAAAAGAGCCCACAACCCCTCACTCGGGGCGCCAGTCCTCCGATTGACTGAGTC
GCCCGGGTACCCGTGTATCCAATAAACCCTCTTGCAGTTGCATCCGACTTGTGGTCTCGCTGTTCCTTGG
GAGGGTCTCCTCTGAGTGATTGACTACCCGTCAGCGGGGGTCTTTCACATGCAGCATGTATCAAAATTAA
TTTGGTTTTTTTTCTTAAGTATTTACATTAAATGGCCATAGTTGCATTAATGAATCGGCCAACGCGCGGG
GAGAGGCGGTTTGCGTATTGGGCGCTCTTCCGCTTCCTCGCTCACTGACTCGCTGCGCTCGGTCGTTCGG
CTGCGGCGAGCGGTATCAGCTCACTCAAAGGCGGTAATACGGTTATCCACAGAATCAGGGGATAACGCAG
GAAAGAACATGTGAGCAAAAGGCCAGCAAAAGGCCAGGAACCGTAAAAAGGCCGCGTTGCTGGCGTTTTT
CCATAGGCTCCGCCCCCCTGACGAGCATCACAAAAATCGACGCTCAAGTCAGAGGTGGCGAAACCCGACA
GGACTATAAAGATACCAGGCGTTTCCCCCTGGAAGCTCCCTCGTGCGCTCTCCTGTTCCGACCCTGCCGC
TTACCGGATACCTGTCCGCCTTTCTCCCTTCGGGAAGCGTGGCGCTTTCTCATAGCTCACGCTGTAGGTA
TCTCAGTTCGGTGTAGGTCGTTCGCTCCAAGCTGGGCTGTGTGCACGAACCCCCCGTTCAGCCCGACCGC
TGCGCCTTATCCGGTAACTATCGTCTTGAGTCCAACCCGGTAAGACACGACTTATCGCCACTGGCAGCAG
CCACTGGTAACAGGATTAGCAGAGCGAGGTATGTAGGCGGTGCTACAGAGTTCTTGAAGTGGTGGCCTAA
CTACGGCTACACTAGAAGAACAGTATTTGGTATCTGCGCTCTGCTGAAGCCAGTTACCTTCGGAAAAAGA
GTTGGTAGCTCTTGATCCGGCAAACAAACCACCGCTGGTAGCGGTGGTTTTTTTGTTTGCAAGCAGCAGA
TTACGCGCAGAAAAAAAGGATCTCAAGAAGATCCTTTGATCTTTTCTACGGGGTCTGACGCTCAGTGGAA
CGAAAACTCACGTTAAGGGATTTTGGTCATGAGATTATCAAAAAGGATCTTCACCTAGATCCTTTTGCGG
CCGAATTAGATCCAGACATGATAAGATACATTGATGAGTTTGGACAAACCACAACTAGAATGCAGTGAAA
AAAATGCTTTATTTGTGAAATTTGTGATGCTATTGCTTTATTTGTAACCATTATAAGCTGCAATAAACAA
GTTAACAACAACAATTGCATTCATTTTATGTTTCAGGTTCAGGGGGAGGTGTGGGAGGTTTTTTAAAGCA
AGTAAAACCTCTACAAATGTGGTATGGCTGATTATGATCCTCTAGAGTCGGTGGGCCTCGGGGGCGGGTG
CGGGGTCGGCGGGGCCGCCCCGGGTGGCTTCGGTCGGAGCCATGGGGTCGTGCGCTCCTTTCGGTCGGGC
GCTGCGGGTCGTGGGGCGGGCGTCAGGCACCGGGCTTGCGGGTCATGCACCAGGTGCGCGGTCCTTCGGG
CACCTCGACGTCGGCGGTGACGGTGAAGCCGAGCCGCTCGTAGAAGGGGAGGTTGCGGGGCGCGGAGGTC
TCCAGGAAGGCGGGCACCCCGGCGCGCTCGGCCGCCTCCACTCCGGGGAGCACGACGGCGCTGCCCAGAC
CCTTGCCCTGGTGGTCGGGCGAGACGCCGACGGTGGCCAGGAACCACGCGGGCTCCTTGGGCCGGTGCGG
CGCCAGGAGGCCTTCCATCTGTTGCTGCGCGGCCAGCCGGGAACCGCTCAACTCGGCCATGCGCGGGCCG
ATCTCGGCGAACACCGCCCCCGCTTCGACGCTCTCCGGCGTGGTCCAGACCGCCACCGCGGCGCCGTCGT
CCGCGACCCACACCTTGCCGATGTCGAGCCCGACGCGCGTGAGGAAGAGTTCTTGCAGCTCGGTGACCCG
CTCGATGTGGCGGTCCGGGTCGACGGTGTGGCGCGTGGCGGGGTAGTCGGCGAACGCGGCGGCGAGGGTG
CGTACGGCCCGGGGGACGTCGTCGCGGGTGGCGAGGCGCACCGTGGGCTTGTACTCGGTCATGGAAGGTC
GTCTCCTTGTGAGGGGTCAGGGGCGTGGGTCAGGGGATGGTGGCGGCACCGGTCGTGGCGGCCGACCTGC
AGGTCGAAAGGCCCGGAGATGAGGAAGAGGAGAACAGCGCGGCAGACGTGCGCTTTTGAAGCGTGCAGAA
TGCCGGGCCTCCGGAGGACCTTCGGGCGCCCGCCCCGCCCCTGAGCCCGCCCCTGAGCCCGCCCCCGGAC
CCACCCCTTCCCAGCCTCTGAGCCCAGAAAGCGAAGGAGCAAAGCTGCTATTGGCCGCTGCCCCAAAGGC
CTACCCGCTTCCATTGCTCAGCGGTGCTGTCCATCTGCACGAGACTAGTGAGACGTGCTACTTCCATTTG
TCACGTCCTGCACGACGCGAGCTGCGGGGCGGGGGGGAACTTCCTGACTAGGGGAGGAGTAGAAGGTGGC
GCGAAGGGGCCACCAAAGAACGGAGCCGGTTGGCGCCTACCGGTGGATGTGGAATGTGTGCGAGGCCAGA
GGCCACTTGTGTAGCGCCAAGTGCCCAGCGGGGCTGCTAAAGCGCATGCTCCAGACTGCCTTGGGAAAAG
CGCCTCCCCTACCCGGTAGAATTAATTCTCATGTTTGACAGCTTATCATCGATAAGCTGATCCTCACAGG
CCGCACCCAGCTTTTCTTCCGTTGCCCCAGTAGCATCTCTGTCTGGTGACCTTGAAGAGGAAGAGGAGGG
GTCCCGAGAATCCCCATCCCTACCGTCCAGCAAAAAGGGGGACGAGGAATTTGAGGCCTGGCTTGAGGCT
CAGGACGCAAATCTTGAGGATGTTCAGCGGGAGTTTTCCGGGCTGCGAGTAATTGGTGATGAGGACGAGG
ATGGTTCGGAGGATGGGGAATTTTCAGACCTGGATCTGTCTGACAGCGACCATGAAGGGGATGAGGGTGG
GGGGGCTGTTGGAGGGGGCAGGAGTCTGCACTCCCTGTATTCACTGAGCGTCGTCTAATAAAGATGTCTA
TTGATCTCTTTTAGTGTGAATCATGTCTGACGAGGGGCCAGGTACAGGACCTGGAAATGGCCTAGGAGAG
AAGGGAGACACATCTGGACCAGAAGGCTCCGGCGGCAGTGGACCTCAAAGAAGAGGGGGTGATAACCATG
GACGAGGACGGGGAAGAGGACGAGGACGAGGAGGCGGAAGACCAGGAGCCCCGGGCGGCTCAGGATCAGG
GCCAAGACATAGAGATGGTGTCCGGAGACCCCAAAAACGTCCAAGTTGCATTGGCTGCAAAGGGACCCAC
GGTGGAACAGGAGCAGGAGCAGGAGCGGGAGGGGCAGGAGCAGGAGGGGCAGGAGCAGGAGGAGGGGCAG
GAGCAGGAGGNNNGGCAGGAGCAGGAGGTGGAGGCCGGGGTCGAGGAGGCAGTGGAGGCCGGGGTCGAGG
AGGTAGTGGAGGCCGGGGTCGAGGAGGTAGTGGAGGCCGCCGGGGTAGAGGACGTGAAAGAGCCAGGGGG
GGAAGTCGTGAAAGAGCCAGGGGGAGAGGTCGTGGACGTGGAGAAAAGAGGCCCAGGAGTCCCAGTAGTC
AGTCATCATCATCCGGGTCTCCACCGCGCAGGCCCCCTCCAGGTAGAAGGCCATTTTTCCACCCTGTAGG
GGAAGCCGATTATTTTGAATACCACCAAGAAGGTGGCCCAGATGGTGAGCCTGACGTGCCCCCGGGAGCG
ATAGAGCAGGGCCCCGCAGATGACCCAGGAGAAGGCCCAAGCACTGGACCCCGGGGTCAGGGTGATGGAG
GCAGGCGCAAAAAAGGAGGGTGGTTTGGAAAGCATCGTGGTCAAGGAGGTTCCAACCCGAAATTTGAGAA
CATTGCAGAAGGTTTAAGAGCTCTCCTGGCTAGGAGTCACGTAGAAAGGACTACCGACGAAGGAACTTGG
GTCGCCGGTGTGTTCGTATATGGAGGTAGTAAGACCTCCCTTTACAACCTAAGGCGAGGAACTGCCCTTG
CTATTCCACAATGTCGTCTTACACCATTGAGTCGTCTCCCCTTTGGAATGGCCCCTGGACCCGGCCCACA
ACCTGGCCCGCTAAGGGAGTCCATTGTCTGTTATTTCATGGTCTTTTTACAAACTCATATATTTGCTGAG
GTTTTGAAGGATGCGATTAAGGACCTTGTTATGACAAAGCCCGCTCCTACCTGCAATATCAGGGTGACTG
TGTGCAGCTTTGACGATGGAGTAGATTTGCCTCCCTGGTTTCCACCTATGGTGGAAGGGGCTGCCGCGGA
GGGTGATGACGGAGATGACGGAGATGAAGGAGGTGATGGAGATGAGGGTGAGGAAGGGCAGGAGTGATGT
AACTTGTTAGGAGACGCCCTCAATCGTATTAAAAGCCGTGTATTCCCCCGCACTAAAGAATAAATCCCCA
GTAGACATCATGCGTGCTGTTGGTGTATTTCTGGCCATCTGTCTTGTCACCATTTTCGTCCTCCCAACAT
GGGGCAATTGGGCATACCCATGTTGTCACGTCACTCAGCTCCGCGCTCAACACCTTCTCGCGTTGGAAAA
CATTAGCGACATTTACCTGGTGAGCAATCAGACATGCGACGGCTTTAGCCTGGCCTCCTTAAATTCACCT
AAGAATGGGAGCAACCAGCAGGAAAAGGACAAGCAGCGAAAATTCACGCCCCCTTGGGAGGTGGCGGCAT
ATGCAAAGGATAGCACTCCCACTCTACTACTGGGTATCATATGCTGACTGTATATGCATGAGGATAGCAT
ATGCTACCCGGATACAGATTAGGATAGCATATACTACCCAGATATAGATTAGGATAGCATATGCTACCCA
GATATAGATTAGGATAGCCTATGCTACCCAGATATAAATTAGGATAGCATATACTACCCAGATATAGATT
AGGATAGCATATGCTACCCAGATATAGATTAGGATAGCCTATGCTACCCAGATATAGATTAGGATAGCAT
ATGCTACCCAGATATAGATTAGGATAGCATATGCTATCCAGATATTTGGGTAGTATATGCTACCCAGATA
TAAATTAGGATAGCATATACTACCCTAATCTCTATTAGGATAGCATATGCTACCCGGATACAGATTAGGA
TAGCATATACTACCCAGATATAGATTAGGATAGCATATGCTACCCAGATATAGATTAGGATAGCCTATGC
TACCCAGATATAAATTAGGATAGCATATACTACCCAGATATAGATTAGGATAGCATATGCTACCCAGATA
TAGATTAGGATAGCCTATGCTACCCAGATATAGATTAGGATAGCATATGCTATCCAGATATTTGGGTAGT
ATATGCTACCCATGGCAACATTAGCCCACCGTGCTCTCAGCGACCTCGTGAATATGAGGACCAACAACCC
TGTGCTTGGCGCTCAGGCGCAAGTGTGTGTAATTTGTCCTCCAGATCGCAGCAATCGCGCCCCTATCTTG
GCCCGCCCACCTACTTATGCAGGTATTCCCCGGGGTGCCATTAGTGGTTTTGTGGGCAAGTGGTTTGACC
GCAGTGGTTAGCGGGGTTACAATCAGCCAAGTTATTACACCCTTATTTTACAGTCCAAAACCGCAGGGCG
GCGTGTGGGGGCTGACGCGTGCCCCCACTCCACAATTTCAAAAAAAAGAGTGGCCACTTGTCTTTGTTTA
TGGGCCCCATTGGCGTGGAGCCCCGTTTAATTTTCGGGGGTGTTAGAGACAACCAGTGGAGTCCGCTGCT
GTCGGCGTCCACTCTCTTTCCCCTTGTTACAAATAGAGTGTAACAACATGGTTCACCTGTCTTGGTCCCT
GCCTGGGACACATCTTAATAACCCCAGTATCATATTGCACTAGGATTATGTGTTGCCCATAGCCATAAAT
TCGTGTGAGATGGACATCCAGTCTTTACGGCTTGTCCCCACCCCATGGATTTCTATTGTTAAAGATATTC
AGAATGTTTCATTCCTACACTAGTATTTATTGCCCAAGGGGTTTGTGAGGGTTATATTGGTGTCATAGCA
CAATGCCACCACTGAACCCCCCGTCCAAATTTTATTCTGGGGGCGTCACCTGAAACCTTGTTTTCGAGCA
CCTCACATACACCTTACTGTTCACAACTCAGCAGTTATTCTATTAGCTAAACGAAGGAGAATGAAGAAGC
AGGCGAAGATTCAGGAGAGTTCACTGCCCGCTCCTTGATCTTCAGCCACTGCCCTTGTGACTAAAATGGT
TCACTACCCTCGTGGAATCCTGACCCCATGTAAATAAAACCGTGACAGCTCATGGGGTGGGAGATATCGC
TGTTCCTTAGGACCCTTTTACTAACCCTAATTCGATAGCATATGCTTCCCGTTGGGTAACATATGCTATT
GAATTAGGGTTAGTCTGGATAGTATATACTACTACCCGGGAAGCATATGCTACCCGTTTAGGGTTAACAA
GGGGGCCTTATAAACACTATTGCTAATGCCCTCTTGAGGGTCCGCTTATCGGTAGCTACACAGGCCCCTC
TGATTGACGTTGGTGTAGCCTCCCGTAGTCTTCCTGGGCCCCTGGGAGGTACATGTCCCCCAGCATTGGT
GTAAGAGCTTCAGCCAAGAGTTACACATAAAGGCAATGTTGTGTTGCAGTCCACAGACTGCAAAGTCTGC
TCCAGGATGAAAGCCACTCAGTGTTGGCAAATGTGCACATCCATTTATAAGGATGTCAACTACAGTCAGA
GAACCCCTTTGTGTTTGGTCCCCCCCCGTGTCACATGTGGAACAGGGCCCAGTTGGCAAGTTGTACCAAC
CAACTGAAGGGATTACATGCACTGCCCCGCGAAGAAGGGGCAGAGATGTCGTAGTCAGGTTTAGTTCGTC
CGGGGCGGGGATCTGGCCGCAAATCAATCTAAAGTATATATGAGTAAACTTGGTCTGACAGTTACCAATG
CTTAATCAGTGAGGCACCTATCTCAGCGATCTGTCTATTTCGTTCATCCATAGTTGCCTGACTCCCCGTC
GTGTAGATAACTACGATACGGGAGGGCTTACCATCTGGCCCCAGTGCTGCAATGATACCGCGAGACCCAC
GCTCACCGGCTCCAGATTTATCAGCAATAAACCAGCCAGCCGGAAGGGCCGAGCGCAGAAGTGGTCCTGC
AACTTTATCCGCCTCCATCCAGTCTATTAATTGTTGCCGGGAAGCTAGAGTAAGTAGTTCGCCAGTTAAT
AGTTTGCGCAACGTTGTTGCCATTGCTACAGGCATCGTGGTGTCACGCTCGTCGTTTGGTATGGCTTCAT
TCAGCTCCGGTTCCCAACGATCAAGGCGAGTTACATGATCCCCCATGTTGTGCAAAAAAGCGGTTAGCTC
CTTCGGTCCTCCGATCGTTGTCAGAAGTAAGTTGGCCGCAGTGTTATCACTCATGGTTATGGCAGCACTG
CATAATTCTCTTACTGTCATGCCATCCGTAAGATGCTTTTCTGTGACTGGTGAGTACTCAACCAAGTCAT
TCTGAGAATAGTGTATGCGGCGACCGAGTTGCTCTTGCCCGGCGTCAATACGGGATAATACCGCGCCACA
TAGCAGAACTTTAAAAGTGCTCATCATTGGAAAACGTTCTTCGGGGCGAAAACTCTCAAGGATCTTACCG
CTGTTGAGATCCAGTTCGATGTAACCCACTCGTGCACCCAACTGATCTTCAGCATCTTTTACTTTCACCA
GCGTTTCTGGGTGAGCAAAAACAGGAAGGCAAAATGCCGCAAAAAAGGGAATAAGGGCGACACGGAAATG
TTGAATACTCATACTCTTCCTTTTTCAATATTATTGAAGCATTTATCAGGGTTATTGTCTCATGAGCGGA
TACATATTTGAATGTATTTAGAAAAATAAACAAATAGGGGTTCCGCGCACATTTCCCCGAAAAGTGCCAC
CAGCTTTGCTCTTAGGAGTTTCCTAATACATCCCAAACTCAAATATATAAAGCATTTGACTTGTTCTATG
CCCTAGGGGGCGGGGGGAAGCTAAGCCAGCTTTTTTTAACATTTAAAATGTTAATTCCATTTTAAATGCA
CAGATGTTTTTATTTCATAAGGGTTTCAATGTGCATGAATGCTGCAATATTCCTGTTACCAAAGCTAGTA
TAAATAAAAATAGATAAACGTGGAAATTACTTAGAGTTTCTGTCATTAACGTTTCCTTCCTCAGTTGACA
ACATAAATGCGCTGCTGAGAAGCCAGTTTGCATCTGTCAGGATCAATTTCCCATTATGCCAGTCATATTA
ATTACTAGTCAATTAGTTGATTTTTATTTTTGACATATACATGTGAAAGACCCCACCTGTAGGTTTGGCA
AGCTAGCTTAAGTAACGCCATTTTGCAAGGCATGGAAAAATACATAACTGAGAATAGAAAAGTTCAGATC
AAGGTCAGGAACAGATGGAACAGCTGAATATGGGCCAAACAGGATATCTGTGGTAAGCAGTTCCTGCCCC
GGCTCAGGGCCAAGAACAGATGGAACAGCTGAATATGGGCCAAACAGGATATCTGTGGTAAGCAGTTCCT
GCCCCGGCTCAGGGCCAAGAACAGATGGTCCCCAGATGCGGTCCAGCCCTCAGCAGTTTCTAGAGAACCA
TCAGATGTTTCCAGGGTGCCCCAAGGACCTGAAATGACCCTGTGCCTTATTTGAACTAACCAATCAGTTC
GCTTCTCGCTTCTGTTCGCGCGCTTCTGCTCCCCGAGCTCAATAAAAGAGCCCACAACCCCTCACTCGGC
GCGCCAGTCCTCCGATTGACTGAGTCGCCCGGGTACCCGTGTATCCAATAAACCCTCTTGCAGTTGCATC
CGACTTGTGGTCTCGCTGTTCCTTGGGAGGGTCTCCTCTGAGTGATTGACTACCCGTCAGCGGGGGTCTT
TCATTTGGGGGCTCGTCCGGGATCGGGAGACCCCTGCCCAGGGACCACCGACCCACCACCGGGAGGTAAG
CTGGCCAGCAACTTATCTGTGTCTGTCCGATTGTCTAGTGTCTATGACTGATTTTATGCGCCTGCGTCGG
TACTAGTTAGCTAACTAGCTCTGTATCTGGCGGACCCGTGGTGGAACTGACGAGTTCGGAACACCCGGCC
GCAACCCTGGGAGACGTCCCAGGGACTTCGGGGGCCGTTTTTGTGGCCCGACCTGAGTCCAAAAATCCCG
ATCGTTTTGGACTCTTTGGTGCACCCCCCTTAGAGGAGGGATATGTGGTTCTGGTAGGAGACGAGAACCT
AAAACAGTTCCCGCCTCCGTCTGAATTTTTGCTTTCGGTTTGGGACCGAAGCCGCGCCGCGCGTCTTGTC
TGCTGCAGCATCGTTCTGTGTTGTCTCTGTCTGACTGTGTTTCTGTATTTGTCTGAAAATATGGGCCCGG
GCCAGACTGTTACCACTCCCTTAAGTTTGACCTTAGGTCACTGGAAAGATGTCGAGCGGATCGCTCACAA
CCAGTCGGTAGATGTCAAGAAGAGACGTTGGGTTACCTTCTGCTCTGCAGAATGGCCAACCTTTAACGTC
GGATGGCCGCGAGACGGCACCTTTAACCGAGACCTCATCACCCAGGTTAAGATCAAGGTCTTTTCACCTG
GCCCGCATGGACACCCAGACCAGGTCCCCTACATCGTGACCTGGGAAGCCTTGGCTTTTGACCCCCCTCC
CTGGGTCAAGCCCTTTGTACACCCTAAGCCTCCGCCTCCTCTTCCTCCATCCGCCCCGTCTCTCCCCCTT
GAACCTCCTCGTTCGACCCCGCCTCGATCCTCCCTTTATCCAGCCCTCACTCCTTCTCTAGGCGCCCCCA
TATGGCCATATGAGATCTTATATGGGGCACCCCCGCCCCTTGTAAACTTCCCTGACCCTGACATGACAAG
AGTTACTAACAGCCCCTCTCTCCAAGCTCACTTACAGGCTCTCTACTTAGTCCAGCACGAAGTCTGGAGA
CCTCTGGCGGCAGCCTACCAAGAACAACTGGACCGACCGGTGGTACCTCACCCTTACCGAGTCGGCGACA
CAGTGTGGGTCCGCCGACACCAGACTAAGAACCTAGAACCTCGCTGGAAAGGACCTTACACAGTCCTGCT
GACCACCCCCACCGCCCTCAAAGTAGACGGCATCGCAGCTTGGATACACGCCGCCCACGTGAAGGCTGCC
GACCCCGGGGGTGGACCATCCTCTAGACTGCCGGATCCCAGTGTGGTGGTACGGGAATTCGCGGCCGCTC
TAGAAAGCTTGCACCATGGATGTCTCTCTTTGCCCAGCCAAGTGTAGTTTCTGGCGGATTTTCTTGCTGG
GAAGCGTCTGGCTGGACTATGTGGGCTCCGTGCTGATGGTGAGCAAGGGCGAGGAGCTGTTCACCGGGGT
GGTGCCCATCCTGGTCGAGCTGGACGGCGACGTAAACGGCCACAAGTTCAGCGTGTCCGGCGAGGGCGAG
GGCGATGCCACCTACGGCAAGCTGACCCTGAAGCTGATCTGCACCACCGGCAAGCTGCCCGTGCCCTGGC
CCACCCTCGTGACCACCCTGGGCTACGGCCTGCAGTGCTTCGCCCGCTACCCCGACCACATGAAGCAGCA
CGACTTCTTCAAGTCCGCCATGCCCGAAGGCTACGTCCAGGAGCGCACCATCTTCTTCAAGGACGACGGC
AACTACAAGACCCGCGCCGAGGTGAAGTTCGAGGGCGACACCCTGGTGAACCGCATCGAGCTGAAGGGCA
TCGACTTCAAGGAGGACGGCAACATCCTGGGGCACAAGCTGGAGTACAACTACAACAGCCACAACGTCTA
TATCACCGCCGACAAGCAGAAGAACGGCATCAAGGCCAACTTCAAGATCCGCCACAACATCGAGGACGGC
GGCGTGCAGCTCGCCGACCACTACCAGCAGAACACCCCCATCGGCGACGGCCCCGTGCTGCTGCCCGACA
ACCACTACCTGAGCTACCAGTCCAAGCTGAGCAAAGACCCCAACGAGAAGCGCGATCACATGGTCCTGCT
GGAGTTCGTGACCGCCGCCGGGATCACTCTCGGCATGGACGAGCTGTACAAGGCTTGCCCTGCAAATTGT
GTCTGCAGCAAGACTGAGATCAATTGCCGGCGGCCGGACGATGGGAACCTCTTTCCCCTCCTGGAAGGGC
AGGATTCAGGGAACAGCAATGGGAACGCCAGCATCAACATCACGGACATCTCAAGGAATATCACTTCCAT
ACACATAGAGAACTGGCGGGGCCTGCACACACTCAATGCTGTGGATATGGAGCTCTACACGGGACTCCAG
AAGCTGACCATCAAGAATTCTGGACTCCGGAATATTCAGCCCAGAGCCTTTGCTAAGAATCCCCACTTGC
GTTATATAAACTTGTCAAGTAACCGGCTCACCACACTCTCCTGGCAGCTCTTCCAGACGCTGAGTCTTCG
GGAATTGAGACTGGAGCAGAACTTCTTCAACTGCAGCTGTGACATCCGCTGGATGCAGCTGTGGCAGGAA
CAGGGGGAGGCACGGCTGGACAGCCAGAGCCTCTACTGCATCAGTGCTGATGGCTCCCAACTCCCCCTCT
TCCGCATGAACATCAGTCAGTGTGATCTCCCTGAGATCAGTGTGAGTCACGTGAACCTGACTGTCCGAGA
AGGAGACAATGCTGTAATCACTTGTAATGGCTCTGGCTCTCCTTTGCCTGATGTGGACTGGATAGTCACC
GGACTGCAGTCCATCAATACTCATCAGACCAATCTGAACTGGACCAATGTACATGCCATCAACTTGACCC
TGGTGAATGTGACGAGCGAAGACAATGGTTTCACCCTGACGTGCATTGCAGAGAACGTGGTGGGCATGAG
CAATGCCAGCGTTGCTCTCACTGTCTACTACCCTCCACGTGTGGTGAGCTTGGTGGAGCCTGAGGTACGC
CTGGAACATTGCATTGAGTTTGTGGTGCGTGGCAACCCGACACCCACGCTGCATTGGCTGTACAATGGAC
AGCCACTGAGGGAATCCAAGATCATTCATATGGACTACTACCAGGAGGGTGAAGTCTCAGAGGGCTGCCT
GCTCTTCAACAAGCCCACCCACTACAACAATGGCAACTACACCCTCATTGCTAAGAATGCCCTGGGCACA
GCCAACCAGACCATCAACGGCCACTTCCTTAAGGAGCCCTTTCCAGAGAGCACAGATTTCTTTGACTTTG
AGTCTGATGCGAGCCCTACACCTCCTATCACTGTGACCCACAAACCAGAGGAAGACACTTTTGGGGTGTC
CATAGCAGTTGGACTTGCTGCTTTTGCCTGCGTCCTTCTGGTGGTCCTCTTTATCATGATCAACAAGTAC
GGTCGACGGTCCAAATTTGGAATGAAGGGTCCTGTGGCTGTTATCAGTGGGGAGGAGGACTCAGCCAGCC
CACTGCACCATATCAACCATGGCATCACTACACCTTCATCGCTGGATGCTGGGCCGGATACAGTGGTCAT
TGGCATGACTCGAATTCCAGTCATTGAGAACCCCCAATATTTCCGTCAGGGACACAATTGCCACAAGCCA
GACACATATGTTCAACACATCAAGAGGAGAGACATCGTGTTGAAGAGAGAACTGGGTGAGGGAGCCTTTG
GAAAGGTCTTCCTGGCTGAGTGCTACAATCTAAGCCCCACCAAAGACAAGATGCTTGTGGCAGTGAAGGC
CCTGAAGGATCCCACCTTGGCTGCCAGGAAGGATTTCCAGAGGGAGGCCGAGCTGCTCACTAACCTGCAG
CATGAGCATATTGTCAAATTCTATGGGGTCTGTGGTGATGGGGATCCACTCATCATGGTCTTTGAATACA
TGAAGCATGGAGACCTGAACAAGTTCCTCAGGGCCCATGGGCCAGATGCGATGATCCTTGTGGATGGACA
GCCACGCCAGGCCAAGGGGGAGCTAGGACTCTCCCAGATGCTCCACATCGCCAGTCAGATAGCCTCTGGC
ATGGTGTACTTGGCCTCCCAGCACTTTGTGCACCGGGACCTGGCCACCAGGAACTGCCTAGTTGGAGCCA
ACCTTCTAGTGAAGATTGGAGATTTTGGCATGTCCAGGGACGTCTACAGTACTGATTACTACAGGGTGGG
AGGACACACCATGCTCCCCATCCGCTGGATGCCACCTGAAAGCATCATGTACCGGAAGTTTACCACAGAG
AGTGATGTGTGGAGCTTTGGGGTTATTCTTTGGGAGATCTTTACCTATGGGAAGCAACCATGGTTCCAGC
TCTCTAACACAGAGGTCATTGAATGCATCACCCAAGGCCGTGTCTTGGAGAGACCCCGAGTCTGCCCAAA
AGAAGTATATGATGTCATGCTGGGGTGCTGGCAGAGGGAACCACAACAGCGACTGAATATTAAGGAGATC
TACAAAATCCTCCATGCTTTGGGGAAGGCCACCCCAATCTACCTGGACATTCTTGGCTAGCTCGAGGGGC
CGCCAGCACAGTGGTCGACGATAAAATAAAAGATTTTATTTAGTCT
